Addgene plasmid #114678: mOtop2_pcDNA3
Purpose: This construct was used to express mouse Otop2 in HEK-293 cells
Depositing lab: Emily Liman. Depositing organization: University of Southern California. Publication: An evolutionarily conserved gene family encodes proton-selective ion channels. Tu YH, Cooper AJ, Teng B, Chang RB, Artiga DJ, Turner HN, Mulhall EM, Ye W, Smith AD, Liman ER. Science. 2018 Mar 2;359(6379):1047-1050. doi: 10.1126/science.aao3264. Epub 2018 Jan 25. PubMed 29371428.
Backbone
  Vector backbone: pcDNA3
  Backbone size w/o insert (bp): 5429
  Total vector size (bp): 7121
  Vector type: Mammalian Expression
Growth in bacteria
  Bacterial resistance: Ampicillin, 100 μg/mL
  Growth temperature: 37°C
  Growth strain: DH5alpha
  Copy number: High Copy
Gene/Insert
  Gene/Insert name: Otopetrin 2 (alt name: Otop2)
  Species: M. musculus (mouse)
  Insert size (bp): 1692
  GenBank ID: NM_172801
  Entrez Gene: Otop2 (a.k.a. 4732464P15)
  Promoter: CMV
  Cloning method: Gibson Cloning
  Sequencing primers: 5′ taatacgactcactataggg; 3′ TAGAAGGCACAGTCGAGG
Terms and licenses: Academic/Nonprofit Terms; Industry Terms: Not Available to Industry
How to cite: mOtop2_pcDNA3 was a gift from Emily Liman (Addgene plasmid # 114678 ; http://n2t.net/addgene:114678 ; RRID:Addgene_114678)
