[The description below was written by a language model from this plasmid's Addgene catalogue record and pLannotate feature annotations shown in this document.]
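Description:
mOtop2_pcDNA3 is a mammalian expression plasmid built on the pcDNA3 backbone that carries the mouse Otopetrin 2 (Otop2) coding sequence, inserted by Gibson cloning. The construct is about 7.1 kb in total, with an insert of roughly 1.7 kb. It is propagated in E. coli as a high-copy plasmid through a ColE1/pUC-type origin and selected with ampicillin via the β-lactamase gene. An f1 origin is also present, which in principle allows production of single-stranded DNA.

The Otop2 open reading frame sits downstream of the human cytomegalovirus immediate-early enhancer and promoter and is followed by the bovine growth hormone polyadenylation signal, giving strong constitutive transcription in transfected mammalian cells. No epitope tag or fluorescent reporter is annotated, so the protein appears to be expressed untagged. T7 and SP6 phage promoters flank the insert. They serve as sequencing primer sites, and the T7 promoter could be used for in vitro transcription of sense RNA. A separate cassette places the neomycin phosphotransferase gene under the SV40 early promoter with an SV40 polyadenylation signal, which permits G418 selection of stable mammalian lines. The short ble, lacI, lac promoter, bom and HIV-1 LTR fragments called by the annotation software are most likely backbone remnants or incidental similarity matches rather than functional parts.

The depositor's sequence and the repository's sequencing result differ by a single nucleotide in length and yield the same feature map. According to the record, the plasmid was used to express mouse Otop2 in HEK-293 cells, in work characterising the otopetrin family as proton-selective ion channels.
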