Features (pLannotate 1.2.2; 21 found; start..end, strand, type, name):
     59..1747    +  CDS            Otop2: OTOP2_MOUSE - Experimental evidence at transcript level: Swiss-Prot protein existence level 2. Proton-selective channel that specifically transports protons into cells. Proton-selective channel activity is probably required in cell types that use changes in intracellular pH for cell signaling or to regulate biochemical or developmental processes. From Mus musculus (Mouse).
   1785..1803    -  promoter       SP6 promoter: promoter for bacteriophage SP6 RNA polymerase
   1829..2053    +  polyA_signal   bGH poly(A) signal: bovine growth hormone polyadenylation signal
   2057..2078    +  promoter       SV40 promoter (fragment): SV40 enhancer and early promoter
   2099..2527    +  rep_origin     f1 ori (sequence partly withheld): f1 bacteriophage origin of replication; arrow indicates direction of (+) strand synthesis
   2541..2871    +  promoter       SV40 promoter: SV40 enhancer and early promoter
   2938..3729    +  CDS            neo: KKA2_KLEPN - Also known as kan, nptII. Experimental evidence at protein level: Swiss-Prot protein existence level 1. Resistance to kanamycin, neomycin, paromomycin, ribostamycin, butirosin and gentamicin B. From Klebsiella pneumoniae.
   3753..3911    +  CDS            ble (fragment): BLE_KLEPN - Experimental evidence at protein level: Swiss-Prot protein existence level 1. Binding protein with a strong affinity to the bleomycin family of antibiotics. Binds to CL990; an antimitotic-antibiotic compound. From Klebsiella pneumoniae.
   3906..4027    +  polyA_signal   SV40 poly(A) signal: SV40 polyadenylation signal
   4100..4116    -  protein_bind   lac operator: The lac repressor binds to the lac operator to inhibit transcription in E. coli. This inhibition can be relieved by adding lactose or isopropyl-β-D-thiogalactopyranoside (IPTG). lac repressor encoded by lacI
   4124..4154    -  promoter       lac promoter: promoter for the E. coli lac operon
   4169..4190    -  protein_bind   CAP binding site: CAP binding activates transcription in the presence of cAMP. E. coli catabolite activator protein
   4203..4295    -  CDS            lacI (fragment): lac repressor; lacI; The lac repressor binds to the lac operator to inhibit transcription in E. coli. This inhibition can be relieved by adding lactose or isopropyl-β-D-thiogalactopyranoside (IPTG).
   4478..5066    -  rep_origin     ori: high-copy-number ColE1/pMB1/pBR322/pUC origin of replication
   5237..6097    -  CDS            AmpR: β-lactamase; bla; confers resistance to ampicillin, carbenicillin, and related antibiotics
   6098..6202    -  promoter       AmpR promoter: bla
   6269..6313    -  misc_feature   bom (fragment): basis of mobility region from pBR322
   6468..6847    +  enhancer       CMV enhancer: human cytomegalovirus immediate early enhancer
   6848..7051    +  promoter       CMV promoter: human cytomegalovirus (CMV) immediate early promoter
   7047..7080    +  LTR            5' LTR (truncated) (fragment): truncated 5' long terminal repeat (LTR) from HIV-1
   7096..7114    +  promoter       T7 promoter: promoter for bacteriophage T7 RNA polymerase
>Addgene plasmid #114678 | mOtop2_pcDNA3 | depositor full sequence | sequence record 216385 | mOtop2_pcDNA3 sequence 7121 bps
AAGCTTGGTACCGAGCTCGGATCCACTAGTAACGGCCGCCAGTGTGCTGGAATTCACCATGTCGGAGGAA
CTGGTCCCGCATCCCAATGAGAGCCTGCCGGGGCCTCGGGCCAGCCCCCGTGAGGTGTGGAAAAAGGGCG
GCCGCCTGCTGTCGGTGCTGTTGGCTGTCAACGTGCTGCTGCTCGCCTGCACGCTCATCAGCGGCGGTGC
CTTCAACAAGGTGGCGGTGTATGACACGGACGTGTTCGCTCTGCTCACCACCATGATGCTGCTGGCCGCG
CTATGGATAGTCTTCTACCTCCTCCGCACCGCTCGCTGTCCAGACGCGGTGCCTTACCGGGATGCTCATG
CTGGTCCCATCTGGCTCCGAGGTGGGCTGGTGCTGTTTGGAATCTGCACCCTTGTCATGGATGTCTTCAA
GACTGGCTACTATTCCAGTTTCTTTGAGTGCCAGTCGGCCATCAAGATCCTGCACCCCATCATCCAAGCC
GTGTTTGTCATTGTCCAGACTTACTTTCTCTGGATCTCCGCTAAAGACTGTATCCATACCCACCTGGACC
TGACCCGGTGTGGGCTCATGTTCACCCTCGCCACCAACCTCGCCATCTGGATGGCAGCCGTAGTGGATGA
GTCCGTGCACCAGGCCCACTCCTACAGTGGTTCCCATGGCAACACCAGCCACACCCGCCTCAACCCTGAC
TCAAAGCGTGCAGGAGGTGCAGCTGAAGAAGACCCGTGCCTCTGCAGCACAGCCATCTGTCAGATCTTCC
AGCAAGGCTATTTCTACCTGTATCCCTTCAACATCGAGTACAGCCTCTTTGCTTCCACCATGCTGTATGT
CATGTGGAAGAATGTGGGAAGGCTGCTCGCCTCCACCCACGGCCACGGCCACACACCGTCCAGGGTCAGC
CTGTTCCGGGAGACCTTCTTTGCCGGCCCAGTCTTGGGCCTGCTCCTCTTTGTGGTGGGGTTGGCTGTCT
TCATCCTTTATGAGGTCCAGGTGAGTGGAGAGAGAGGCCACACCCGACAGGCCCTGGTCATCTACTACAG
CTTTAACATTGTCTGTCTGGGGCTCATGACTCTGGTCAGCCTGAGTGGTTCAGTCATCTATCGTTTTGAC
CGTCGGGCCATGGACCATCATAAGAACCCGACACGGACCCTGGATGTGGCCCTGCTAATGGGCGCCGCCC
TGGGCCAATACGCTATCTCCTACTACTCTATCGTGGCTGTGGTGGTGGGCTCTCCCAGAGACCTGCAGGG
GGCGCTCAACCTGTCCCACGCTCTACTCATGATCGCTCAGCACACCTTCCAGAATGTCTTCATCATTGAG
AGCCTCCATCGGGGACCTCCTGGGGCTGAGCCTCGTGAAATGCCCCCCAAGGAGCCCTGCCAAGGCATCA
CCTTTGCTAACCTGGATGCTATCCGCACCTTGCCTTCCTGTCCACCCACCCCCAGGCTGGTCATTCCCAA
CCTAGAAAGTCCTCAGGAAGCAGTGGCTATCATCTCGGCCCCCAGGTGCCACTGGCGACGTCGGTGCCTG
AAAGACATCTCTCTGTTTCTCCTGCTCTGTAACGTCATCCTGTGGATCATGCCTGCCTTTGGCGCTCGCC
CGCACTTCAGCAATACCGTGGAGGTGGACTTTTACGGTTACTCCCTCTGGGCGGCCATCGTCAACATCTG
CCTACCTTTTGGCATCTTCTACCGAATGCACGCTGTCTCCAGTCTACTGGAGGTCTATGTACTGTCCTGA
GCGGCCGCTCGAGCATGCATCTAGAGGGCCCTATTCTATAGTGTCACCTAAATGCTAGAGCTCGCTGATC
AGCCTCGACTGTGCCTTCTAGTTGCCAGCCATCTGTTGTTTGCCCCTCCCCCGTGCCTTCCTTGACCCTG
GAAGGTGCCACTCCCACTGTCCTTTCCTAATAAAATGAGGAAATTGCATCGCATTGTCTGAGTAGGTGTC
ATTCTATTCTGGGGGGTGGGGTGGGGCAGGACAGCAAGGGGGAGGATTGGGAAGACAATAGCAGGCATGC
TGGGGATGCGGTGGGCTCTATGGCTTCTGAGGCGGAAAGAACCAGCTGGGGCTCTAGGGGGTATCCCC
[124 nt withheld, positions 2099-2222]
C
[32 nt withheld, positions 2224-2255]
CA
[57 nt withheld, positions 2258-2314]
A
[49 nt withheld, positions 2316-2364]
CCTTTGACGTTGGAGTCCACGTTCTTT
[37 nt withheld, positions 2392-2428]
ACCCTATCTCGGTCTATTCTTTTGATTTATAAGGGATTTTGGGGATTTCGGCCTATTGGTTAAAAAATGA
GCTGATTTAACAAAAATTTAACGCGAATTAATTCTGTGGAATGTGTGTCAGTTAGGGTGTGGAAAGTCCC
CAGGCTCCCCAGGCAGGCAGAAGTATGCAAAGCATGCATCTCAATTAGTCAGCAACCAGGTGTGGAAAGT
CCCCAGGCTCCCCAGCAGGCAGAAGTATGCAAAGCATGCATCTCAATTAGTCAGCAACCATAGTCCCGCC
CCTAACTCCGCCCATCCCGCCCCTAACTCCGCCCAGTTCCGCCCATTCTCCGCCCCATGGCTGACTAATT
TTTTTTATTTATGCAGAGGCCGAGGCCGCCTCTGCCTCTGAGCTATTCCAGAAGTAGTGAGGAGGCTTTT
TTGGAGGCCTAGGCTTTTGCAAAAAGCTCCCGGGAGCTTGTATATCCATTTTCGGATCTGATCAAGAGAC
AGGATGAGGATCGTTTCGCATGATTGAACAAGATGGATTGCACGCAGGTTCTCCGGCCGCTTGGGTGGAG
AGGCTATTCGGCTATGACTGGGCACAACAGACAATCGGCTGCTCTGATGCCGCCGTGTTCCGGCTGTCAG
CGCAGGGGCGCCCGGTTCTTTTTGTCAAGACCGACCTGTCCGGTGCCCTGAATGAACTGCAGGACGAGGC
AGCGCGGCTATCGTGGCTGGCCACGACGGGCGTTCCTTGCGCAGCTGTGCTCGACGTTGTCACTGAAGCG
GGAAGGGACTGGCTGCTATTGGGCGAAGTGCCGGGGCAGGATCTCCTGTCATCTCACCTTGCTCCTGCCG
AGAAAGTATCCATCATGGCTGATGCAATGCGGCGGCTGCATACGCTTGATCCGGCTACCTGCCCATTCGA
CCACCAAGCGAAACATCGCATCGAGCGAGCACGTACTCGGATGGAAGCCGGTCTTGTCGATCAGGATGAT
CTGGACGAAGAGCATCAGGGGCTCGCGCCAGCCGAACTGTTCGCCAGGCTCAAGGCGCGCATGCCCGACG
GCGAGGATCTCGTCGTGACCCATGGCGATGCCTGCTTGCCGAATATCATGGTGGAAAATGGCCGCTTTTC
TGGATTCATCGACTGTGGCCGGCTGGGTGTGGCGGACCGCTATCAGGACATAGCGTTGGCTACCCGTGAT
ATTGCTGAAGAGCTTGGCGGCGAATGGGCTGACCGCTTCCTCGTGCTTTACGGTATCGCCGCTCCCGATT
CGCAGCGCATCGCCTTCTATCGCCTTCTTGACGAGTTCTTCTGAGCGGGACTCTGGGGTTCGAAATGACC
GACCAAGCGACGCCCAACCTGCCATCACGAGATTTCGATTCCACCGCCGCCTTCTATGAAAGGTTGGGCT
TCGGAATCGTTTTCCGGGACGCCGGCTGGATGATCCTCCAGCGCGGGGATCTCATGCTGGAGTTCTTCGC
CCACCCCAACTTGTTTATTGCAGCTTATAATGGTTACAAATAAAGCAATAGCATCACAAATTTCACAAAT
AAAGCATTTTTTTCACTGCATTCTAGTTGTGGTTTGTCCAAACTCATCAATGTATCTTATCATGTCTGTA
TACCGTCGACCTCTAGCTAGAGCTTGGCGTAATCATGGTCATAGCTGTTTCCTGTGTGAAATTGTTATCC
GCTCACAATTCCACACAACATACGAGCCGGAAGCATAAAGTGTAAAGCCTGGGGTGCCTAATGAGTGAGC
TAACTCACATTAATTGCGTTGCGCTCACTGCCCGCTTTCCAGTCGGGAAACCTGTCGTGCCAGCTGCATT
AATGAATCGGCCAACGCGCGGGGAGAGGCGGTTTGCGTATTGGGCGCTCTTCCGCTTCCTCGCTCACTGA
CTCGCTGCGCTCGGTCGTTCGGCTGCGGCGAGCGGTATCAGCTCACTCAAAGGCGGTAATACGGTTATCC
ACAGAATCAGGGGATAACGCAGGAAAGAACATGTGAGCAAAAGGCCAGCAAAAGGCCAGGAACCGTAAAA
AGGCCGCGTTGCTGGCGTTTTTCCATAGGCTCCGCCCCCCTGACGAGCATCACAAAAATCGACGCTCAAG
TCAGAGGTGGCGAAACCCGACAGGACTATAAAGATACCAGGCGTTTCCCCCTGGAAGCTCCCTCGTGCGC
TCTCCTGTTCCGACCCTGCCGCTTACCGGATACCTGTCCGCCTTTCTCCCTTCGGGAAGCGTGGCGCTTT
CTCAATGCTCACGCTGTAGGTATCTCAGTTCGGTGTAGGTCGTTCGCTCCAAGCTGGGCTGTGTGCACGA
ACCCCCCGTTCAGCCCGACCGCTGCGCCTTATCCGGTAACTATCGTCTTGAGTCCAACCCGGTAAGACAC
GACTTATCGCCACTGGCAGCAGCCACTGGTAACAGGATTAGCAGAGCGAGGTATGTAGGCGGTGCTACAG
AGTTCTTGAAGTGGTGGCCTAACTACGGCTACACTAGAAGGACAGTATTTGGTATCTGCGCTCTGCTGAA
GCCAGTTACCTTCGGAAAAAGAGTTGGTAGCTCTTGATCCGGCAAACAAACCACCGCTGGTAGCGGTGGT
TTTTTTGTTTGCAAGCAGCAGATTACGCGCAGAAAAAAAGGATCTCAAGAAGATCCTTTGATCTTTTCTA
CGGGGTCTGACGCTCAGTGGAACGAAAACTCACGTTAAGGGATTTTGGTCATGAGATTATCAAAAAGGAT
CTTCACCTAGATCCTTTTAAATTAAAAATGAAGTTTTAAATCAATCTAAAGTATATATGAGTAAACTTGG
TCTGACAGTTACCAATGCTTAATCAGTGAGGCACCTATCTCAGCGATCTGTCTATTTCGTTCATCCATAG
TTGCCTGACTCCCCGTCGTGTAGATAACTACGATACGGGAGGGCTTACCATCTGGCCCCAGTGCTGCAAT
GATACCGCGAGACCCACGCTCACCGGCTCCAGATTTATCAGCAATAAACCAGCCAGCCGGAAGGGCCGAG
CGCAGAAGTGGTCCTGCAACTTTATCCGCCTCCATCCAGTCTATTAATTGTTGCCGGGAAGCTAGAGTAA
GTAGTTCGCCAGTTAATAGTTTGCGCAACGTTGTTGCCATTGCTACAGGCATCGTGGTGTCACGCTCGTC
GTTTGGTATGGCTTCATTCAGCTCCGGTTCCCAACGATCAAGGCGAGTTACATGATCCCCCATGTTGTGC
AAAAAAGCGGTTAGCTCCTTCGGTCCTCCGATCGTTGTCAGAAGTAAGTTGGCCGCAGTGTTATCACTCA
TGGTTATGGCAGCACTGCATAATTCTCTTACTGTCATGCCATCCGTAAGATGCTTTTCTGTGACTGGTGA
GTACTCAACCAAGTCATTCTGAGAATAGTGTATGCGGCGACCGAGTTGCTCTTGCCCGGCGTCAATACGG
GATAATACCGCGCCACATAGCAGAACTTTAAAAGTGCTCATCATTGGAAAACGTTCTTCGGGGCGAAAAC
TCTCAAGGATCTTACCGCTGTTGAGATCCAGTTCGATGTAACCCACTCGTGCACCCAACTGATCTTCAGC
ATCTTTTACTTTCACCAGCGTTTCTGGGTGAGCAAAAACAGGAAGGCAAAATGCCGCAAAAAAGGGAATA
AGGGCGACACGGAAATGTTGAATACTCATACTCTTCCTTTTTCAATATTATTGAAGCATTTATCAGGGTT
ATTGTCTCATGAGCGGATACATATTTGAATGTATTTAGAAAAATAAACAAATAGGGGTTCCGCGCACATT
TCCCCGAAAAGTGCCACCTGACGTCGACGGATCGGGAGATCTCCCGATCCCCTATGGTCGACTCTCAGTA
CAATCTGCTCTGATGCCGCATAGTTAAGCCAGTATCTGCTCCCTGCTTGTGTGTTGGAGGTCGCTGAGTA
GTGCGCGAGCAAAATTTAAGCTACAACAAGGCAAGGCTTGACCGACAATTGCATGAAGAATCTGCTTAGG
GTTAGGCGTTTTGCGCTGCTTCGCGATGTACGGGCCAGATATACGCGTTGACATTGATTATTGACTAGTT
ATTAATAGTAATCAATTACGGGGTCATTAGTTCATAGCCCATATATGGAGTTCCGCGTTACATAACTTAC
GGTAAATGGCCCGCCTGGCTGACCGCCCAACGACCCCCGCCCATTGACGTCAATAATGACGTATGTTCCC
ATAGTAACGCCAATAGGGACTTTCCATTGACGTCAATGGGTGGACTATTTACGGTAAACTGCCCACTTGG
CAGTACATCAAGTGTATCATATGCCAAGTACGCCCCCTATTGACGTCAATGACGGTAAATGGCCCGCCTG
GCATTATGCCCAGTACATGACCTTATGGGACTTTCCTACTTGGCAGTACATCTACGTATTAGTCATCGCT
ATTACCATGGTGATGCGGTTTTGGCAGTACATCAATGGGCGTGGATAGCGGTTTGACTCACGGGGATTTC
CAAGTCTCCACCCCATTGACGTCAATGGGAGTTTGTTTTGGCACCAAAATCAACGGGACTTTCCAAAATG
TCGTAACAACTCCGCCCCATTGACGCAAATGGGCGGTAGGCGTGTACGGTGGGAGGTCTATATAAGCAGA
GCTCTCTGGCTAACTAGAGAACCCACTGCTTACTGGCTTATCGAAATTAATACGACTCACTATAGGGAGA
CCC
