Features (pLannotate 1.2.2; 21 found; start..end, strand, type, name):
     59..1747    +  CDS            Otop2: OTOP2_MOUSE - Experimental evidence at transcript level: Swiss-Prot protein existence level 2. Proton-selective channel that specifically transports protons into cells. Proton-selective channel activity is probably required in cell types that use changes in intracellular pH for cell signaling or to regulate biochemical or developmental processes. From Mus musculus (Mouse).
   1785..1803    -  promoter       SP6 promoter: promoter for bacteriophage SP6 RNA polymerase
   1829..2053    +  polyA_signal   bGH poly(A) signal: bovine growth hormone polyadenylation signal
   2057..2078    +  promoter       SV40 promoter (fragment): SV40 enhancer and early promoter
   2099..2527    +  rep_origin     f1 ori (sequence partly withheld): f1 bacteriophage origin of replication; arrow indicates direction of (+) strand synthesis
   2541..2870    +  promoter       SV40 promoter: SV40 enhancer and early promoter
   2937..3728    +  CDS            neo: KKA2_KLEPN - Also known as kan, nptII. Experimental evidence at protein level: Swiss-Prot protein existence level 1. Resistance to kanamycin, neomycin, paromomycin, ribostamycin, butirosin and gentamicin B. From Klebsiella pneumoniae.
   3752..3910    +  CDS            ble (fragment): BLE_KLEPN - Experimental evidence at protein level: Swiss-Prot protein existence level 1. Binding protein with a strong affinity to the bleomycin family of antibiotics. Binds to CL990; an antimitotic-antibiotic compound. From Klebsiella pneumoniae.
   3905..4026    +  polyA_signal   SV40 poly(A) signal: SV40 polyadenylation signal
   4099..4115    -  protein_bind   lac operator: The lac repressor binds to the lac operator to inhibit transcription in E. coli. This inhibition can be relieved by adding lactose or isopropyl-β-D-thiogalactopyranoside (IPTG). lac repressor encoded by lacI
   4123..4153    -  promoter       lac promoter: promoter for the E. coli lac operon
   4168..4189    -  protein_bind   CAP binding site: CAP binding activates transcription in the presence of cAMP. E. coli catabolite activator protein
   4202..4294    -  CDS            lacI (fragment): lac repressor; lacI; The lac repressor binds to the lac operator to inhibit transcription in E. coli. This inhibition can be relieved by adding lactose or isopropyl-β-D-thiogalactopyranoside (IPTG).
   4477..5065    -  rep_origin     ori: high-copy-number ColE1/pMB1/pBR322/pUC origin of replication
   5236..6096    -  CDS            AmpR: β-lactamase; bla; confers resistance to ampicillin, carbenicillin, and related antibiotics
   6097..6201    -  promoter       AmpR promoter: bla
   6260..6312    -  misc_feature   bom (fragment): basis of mobility region from pBR322
   6467..6846    +  enhancer       CMV enhancer: human cytomegalovirus immediate early enhancer
   6847..7050    +  promoter       CMV promoter: human cytomegalovirus (CMV) immediate early promoter
   7046..7079    +  LTR            5' LTR (truncated) (fragment): truncated 5' long terminal repeat (LTR) from HIV-1
   7095..7113    +  promoter       T7 promoter: promoter for bacteriophage T7 RNA polymerase
>Addgene plasmid #114678 | mOtop2_pcDNA3 | addgene full sequence | sequence record 221622 | Addgene NGS Result
AAGCTTGGTACCGAGCTCGGATCCACTAGTAACGGCCGCCAGTGTGCTGGAATTCACCATGTCGGAGGAA
CTGGTCCCGCATCCCAATGAGAGCCTGCCGGGGCCTCGGGCCAGCCCCCGTGAGGTGTGGAAAAAGGGCG
GCCGCCTGCTGTCGGTGCTGTTGGCTGTCAACGTGCTGCTGCTCGCCTGCACGCTCATCAGCGGCGGTGC
CTTCAACAAGGTGGCGGTGTATGACACGGACGTGTTCGCTCTGCTCACCACCATGATGCTGCTGGCCGCG
CTATGGATAGTCTTCTACCTCCTCCGCACCGCTCGCTGTCCAGACGCGGTGCCTTACCGGGATGCTCATG
CTGGTCCCATCTGGCTCCGAGGTGGGCTGGTGCTGTTTGGAATCTGCACCCTTGTCATGGATGTCTTCAA
GACTGGCTACTATTCCAGTTTCTTTGAGTGCCAGTCGGCCATCAAGATCCTGCACCCCATCATCCAAGCC
GTGTTTGTCATTGTCCAGACTTACTTTCTCTGGATCTCCGCTAAAGACTGTATCCATACCCACCTGGACC
TGACCCGGTGTGGGCTCATGTTCACCCTCGCCACCAACCTCGCCATCTGGATGGCAGCCGTAGTGGATGA
GTCCGTGCACCAGGCCCACTCCTACAGTGGTTCCCATGGCAACACCAGCCACACCCGCCTCAACCCTGAC
TCAAAGCGTGCAGGAGGTGCAGCTGAAGAAGACCCGTGCCTCTGCAGCACAGCCATCTGTCAGATCTTCC
AGCAAGGCTATTTCTACCTGTATCCCTTCAACATCGAGTACAGCCTCTTTGCTTCCACCATGCTGTATGT
CATGTGGAAGAATGTGGGAAGGCTGCTCGCCTCCACCCACGGCCACGGCCACACACCGTCCAGGGTCAGC
CTGTTCCGGGAGACCTTCTTTGCCGGCCCAGTCTTGGGCCTGCTCCTCTTTGTGGTGGGGTTGGCTGTCT
TCATCCTTTATGAGGTCCAGGTGAGTGGAGAGAGAGGCCACACCCGACAGGCCCTGGTCATCTACTACAG
CTTTAACATTGTCTGTCTGGGGCTCATGACTCTGGTCAGCCTGAGTGGTTCAGTCATCTATCGTTTTGAC
CGTCGGGCCATGGACCATCATAAGAACCCGACACGGACCCTGGATGTGGCCCTGCTAATGGGCGCCGCCC
TGGGCCAATACGCTATCTCCTACTACTCTATCGTGGCTGTGGTGGTGGGCTCTCCCAGAGACCTGCAGGG
GGCGCTCAACCTGTCCCACGCTCTACTCATGATCGCTCAGCACACCTTCCAGAATGTCTTCATCATTGAG
AGCCTCCATCGGGGACCTCCTGGGGCTGAGCCTCGTGAAATGCCCCCCAAGGAGCCCTGCCAAGGCATCA
CCTTTGCTAACCTGGATGCTATCCGCACCTTGCCTTCCTGTCCACCCACCCCCAGGCTGGTCATTCCCAA
CCTAGAAAGTCCTCAGGAAGCAGTGGCTATCATCTCGGCCCCCAGGTGCCACTGGCGACGTCGGTGCCTG
AAAGACATCTCTCTGTTTCTCCTGCTCTGTAACGTCATCCTGTGGATCATGCCTGCCTTTGGCGCTCGCC
CGCACTTCAGCAATACCGTGGAGGTGGACTTTTACGGTTACTCCCTCTGGGCGGCCATCGTCAACATCTG
CCTACCTTTTGGCATCTTCTACCGAATGCACGCTGTCTCCAGTCTACTGGAGGTCTATGTACTGTCCTGA
GCGGCCGCTCGAGCATGCATCTAGAGGGCCCTATTCTATAGTGTCACCTAAATGCTAGAGCTCGCTGATC
AGCCTCGACTGTGCCTTCTAGTTGCCAGCCATCTGTTGTTTGCCCCTCCCCCGTGCCTTCCTTGACCCTG
GAAGGTGCCACTCCCACTGTCCTTTCCTAATAAAATGAGGAAATTGCATCGCATTGTCTGAGTAGGTGTC
ATTCTATTCTGGGGGGTGGGGTGGGGCAGGACAGCAAGGGGGAGGATTGGGAAGACAATAGCAGGCATGC
TGGGGATGCGGTGGGCTCTATGGCTTCTGAGGCGGAAAGAACCAGCTGGGGCTCTAGGGGGTATCCCC
[124 nt withheld, positions 2099-2222]
C
[91 nt withheld, positions 2224-2314]
A
[49 nt withheld, positions 2316-2364]
CCTTTGACGTTGGAGTCCACGTTCTTT
[37 nt withheld, positions 2392-2428]
ACCCTATCTCGGTCTATTCTTTTGATTTATAAGGGATTTTGCCGATTTCGGCCTATTGGTTAAAAAATGA
GCTGATTTAACAAAAATTTAACGCGAATTAATTCTGTGGAATGTGTGTCAGTTAGGGTGTGGAAAGTCCC
CAGGCTCCCCAGCAGGCAGAAGTATGCAAAGCATGCATCTCAATTAGTCAGCAACCAGGTGTGGAAAGTC
CCCAGGCTCCCCAGCAGGCAGAAGTATGCAAAGCATGCATCTCAATTAGTCAGCAACCATAGTCCCGCCC
CTAACTCCGCCCATCCCGCCCCTAACTCCGCCCAGTTCCGCCCATTCTCCGCCCCATGGCTGACTAATTT
TTTTTATTTATGCAGAGGCCGAGGCCGCCTCTGCCTCTGAGCTATTCCAGAAGTAGTGAGGAGGCTTTTT
TGGAGGCCTAGGCTTTTGCAAAAAGCTCCCGGGAGCTTGTATATCCATTTTCGGATCTGATCAAGAGACA
GGATGAGGATCGTTTCGCATGATTGAACAAGATGGATTGCACGCAGGTTCTCCGGCCGCTTGGGTGGAGA
GGCTATTCGGCTATGACTGGGCACAACAGACAATCGGCTGCTCTGATGCCGCCGTGTTCCGGCTGTCAGC
GCAGGGGCGCCCGGTTCTTTTTGTCAAGACCGACCTGTCCGGTGCCCTGAATGAACTGCAGGACGAGGCA
GCGCGGCTATCGTGGCTGGCCACGACGGGCGTTCCTTGCGCAGCTGTGCTCGACGTTGTCACTGAAGCGG
GAAGGGACTGGCTGCTATTGGGCGAAGTGCCGGGGCAGGATCTCCTGTCATCTCACCTTGCTCCTGCCGA
GAAAGTATCCATCATGGCTGATGCAATGCGGCGGCTGCATACGCTTGATCCGGCTACCTGCCCATTCGAC
CACCAAGCGAAACATCGCATCGAGCGAGCACGTACTCGGATGGAAGCCGGTCTTGTCGATCAGGATGATC
TGGACGAAGAGCATCAGGGGCTCGCGCCAGCCGAACTGTTCGCCAGGCTCAAGGCGCGCATGCCCGACGG
CGAGGATCTCGTCGTGACCCATGGCGATGCCTGCTTGCCGAATATCATGGTGGAAAATGGCCGCTTTTCT
GGATTCATCGACTGTGGCCGGCTGGGTGTGGCGGACCGCTATCAGGACATAGCGTTGGCTACCCGTGATA
TTGCTGAAGAGCTTGGCGGCGAATGGGCTGACCGCTTCCTCGTGCTTTACGGTATCGCCGCTCCCGATTC
GCAGCGCATCGCCTTCTATCGCCTTCTTGACGAGTTCTTCTGAGCGGGACTCTGGGGTTCGAAATGACCG
ACCAAGCGACGCCCAACCTGCCATCACGAGATTTCGATTCCACCGCCGCCTTCTATGAAAGGTTGGGCTT
CGGAATCGTTTTCCGGGACGCCGGCTGGATGATCCTCCAGCGCGGGGATCTCATGCTGGAGTTCTTCGCC
CACCCCAACTTGTTTATTGCAGCTTATAATGGTTACAAATAAAGCAATAGCATCACAAATTTCACAAATA
AAGCATTTTTTTCACTGCATTCTAGTTGTGGTTTGTCCAAACTCATCAATGTATCTTATCATGTCTGTAT
ACCGTCGACCTCTAGCTAGAGCTTGGCGTAATCATGGTCATAGCTGTTTCCTGTGTGAAATTGTTATCCG
CTCACAATTCCACACAACATACGAGCCGGAAGCATAAAGTGTAAAGCCTGGGGTGCCTAATGAGTGAGCT
AACTCACATTAATTGCGTTGCGCTCACTGCCCGCTTTCCAGTCGGGAAACCTGTCGTGCCAGCTGCATTA
ATGAATCGGCCAACGCGCGGGGAGAGGCGGTTTGCGTATTGGGCGCTCTTCCGCTTCCTCGCTCACTGAC
TCGCTGCGCTCGGTCGTTCGGCTGCGGCGAGCGGTATCAGCTCACTCAAAGGCGGTAATACGGTTATCCA
CAGAATCAGGGGATAACGCAGGAAAGAACATGTGAGCAAAAGGCCAGCAAAAGGCCAGGAACCGTAAAAA
GGCCGCGTTGCTGGCGTTTTTCCATAGGCTCCGCCCCCCTGACGAGCATCACAAAAATCGACGCTCAAGT
CAGAGGTGGCGAAACCCGACAGGACTATAAAGATACCAGGCGTTTCCCCCTGGAAGCTCCCTCGTGCGCT
CTCCTGTTCCGACCCTGCCGCTTACCGGATACCTGTCCGCCTTTCTCCCTTCGGGAAGCGTGGCGCTTTC
TCATAGCTCACGCTGTAGGTATCTCAGTTCGGTGTAGGTCGTTCGCTCCAAGCTGGGCTGTGTGCACGAA
CCCCCCGTTCAGCCCGACCGCTGCGCCTTATCCGGTAACTATCGTCTTGAGTCCAACCCGGTAAGACACG
ACTTATCGCCACTGGCAGCAGCCACTGGTAACAGGATTAGCAGAGCGAGGTATGTAGGCGGTGCTACAGA
GTTCTTGAAGTGGTGGCCTAACTACGGCTACACTAGAAGAACAGTATTTGGTATCTGCGCTCTGCTGAAG
CCAGTTACCTTCGGAAAAAGAGTTGGTAGCTCTTGATCCGGCAAACAAACCACCGCTGGTAGCGGTGGTT
TTTTTGTTTGCAAGCAGCAGATTACGCGCAGAAAAAAAGGATCTCAAGAAGATCCTTTGATCTTTTCTAC
GGGGTCTGACGCTCAGTGGAACGAAAACTCACGTTAAGGGATTTTGGTCATGAGATTATCAAAAAGGATC
TTCACCTAGATCCTTTTAAATTAAAAATGAAGTTTTAAATCAATCTAAAGTATATATGAGTAAACTTGGT
CTGACAGTTACCAATGCTTAATCAGTGAGGCACCTATCTCAGCGATCTGTCTATTTCGTTCATCCATAGT
TGCCTGACTCCCCGTCGTGTAGATAACTACGATACGGGAGGGCTTACCATCTGGCCCCAGTGCTGCAATG
ATACCGCGAGACCCACGCTCACCGGCTCCAGATTTATCAGCAATAAACCAGCCAGCCGGAAGGGCCGAGC
GCAGAAGTGGTCCTGCAACTTTATCCGCCTCCATCCAGTCTATTAATTGTTGCCGGGAAGCTAGAGTAAG
TAGTTCGCCAGTTAATAGTTTGCGCAACGTTGTTGCCATTGCTACAGGCATCGTGGTGTCACGCTCGTCG
TTTGGTATGGCTTCATTCAGCTCCGGTTCCCAACGATCAAGGCGAGTTACATGATCCCCCATGTTGTGCA
AAAAAGCGGTTAGCTCCTTCGGTCCTCCGATCGTTGTCAGAAGTAAGTTGGCCGCAGTGTTATCACTCAT
GGTTATGGCAGCACTGCATAATTCTCTTACTGTCATGCCATCCGTAAGATGCTTTTCTGTGACTGGTGAG
TACTCAACCAAGTCATTCTGAGAATAGTGTATGCGGCGACCGAGTTGCTCTTGCCCGGCGTCAATACGGG
ATAATACCGCGCCACATAGCAGAACTTTAAAAGTGCTCATCATTGGAAAACGTTCTTCGGGGCGAAAACT
CTCAAGGATCTTACCGCTGTTGAGATCCAGTTCGATGTAACCCACTCGTGCACCCAACTGATCTTCAGCA
TCTTTTACTTTCACCAGCGTTTCTGGGTGAGCAAAAACAGGAAGGCAAAATGCCGCAAAAAAGGGAATAA
GGGCGACACGGAAATGTTGAATACTCATACTCTTCCTTTTTCAATATTATTGAAGCATTTATCAGGGTTA
TTGTCTCATGAGCGGATACATATTTGAATGTATTTAGAAAAATAAACAAATAGGGGTTCCGCGCACATTT
CCCCGAAAAGTGCCACCTGACGTCGACGGATCGGGAGATCTCCCGATCCCCTATGGTGCACTCTCAGTAC
AATCTGCTCTGATGCCGCATAGTTAAGCCAGTATCTGCTCCCTGCTTGTGTGTTGGAGGTCGCTGAGTAG
TGCGCGAGCAAAATTTAAGCTACAACAAGGCAAGGCTTGACCGACAATTGCATGAAGAATCTGCTTAGGG
TTAGGCGTTTTGCGCTGCTTCGCGATGTACGGGCCAGATATACGCGTTGACATTGATTATTGACTAGTTA
TTAATAGTAATCAATTACGGGGTCATTAGTTCATAGCCCATATATGGAGTTCCGCGTTACATAACTTACG
GTAAATGGCCCGCCTGGCTGACCGCCCAACGACCCCCGCCCATTGACGTCAATAATGACGTATGTTCCCA
TAGTAACGCCAATAGGGACTTTCCATTGACGTCAATGGGTGGAGTATTTACGGTAAACTGCCCACTTGGC
AGTACATCAAGTGTATCATATGCCAAGTACGCCCCCTATTGACGTCAATGACGGTAAATGGCCCGCCTGG
CATTATGCCCAGTACATGACCTTATGGGACTTTCCTACTTGGCAGTACATCTACGTATTAGTCATCGCTA
TTACCATGGTGATGCGGTTTTGGCAGTACATCAATGGGCGTGGATAGCGGTTTGACTCACGGGGATTTCC
AAGTCTCCACCCCATTGACGTCAATGGGAGTTTGTTTTGGCACCAAAATCAACGGGACTTTCCAAAATGT
CGTAACAACTCCGCCCCATTGACGCAAATGGGCGGTAGGCGTGTACGGTGGGAGGTCTATATAAGCAGAG
CTCTCTGGCTAACTAGAGAACCCACTGCTTACTGGCTTATCGAAATTAATACGACTCACTATAGGGAGAC
CC
